>Addgene plasmid #205450 | TRE-UBC-mCD55-T2A-GFP | addgene full sequence | sequence record 408923 | Addgene NGS Result
GTCGACGGATCGGGAGATCTCCCGATCCCCTATGGTGCACTCTCAGTACAATCTGCTCTGATGCCGCATA
GTTAAGCCAGTATCTGCTCCCTGCTTGTGTGTTGGAGGTCGCTGAGTAGTGCGCGAGCAAAATTTAAGCT
ACAACAAGGCAAGGCTTGACCGACAATTGCATGAAGAATCTGCTTAGGGTTAGGCGTTTTGCGCTGCTTC
GCGATGTACGGGCCAGATATACGCGTTGACATTGATTATTGACTAGTTATTAATAGTAATCAATTACGGG
GTCATTAGTTCATAGCCCATATATGGAGTTCCGCGTTACATAACTTACGGTAAATGGCCCGCCTGGCTGA
CCGCCCAACGACCCCCGCCCATTGACGTCAATAATGACGTATGTTCCCATAGTAACGCCAATAGGGACTT
TCCATTGACGTCAATGGGTGGAGTATTTACGGTAAACTGCCCACTTGGCAGTACATCAAGTGTATCATAT
GCCAAGTACGCCCCCTATTGACGTCAATGACGGTAAATGGCCCGCCTGGCATTATGCCCAGTACATGACC
TTATGGGACTTTCCTACTTGGCAGTACATCTACGTATTAGTCATCGCTATTACCATGGTGATGCGGTTTT
GGCAGTACATCAATGGGCGTGGATAGCGGTTTGACTCACGGGGATTTCCAAGTCTCCACCCCATTGACGT
CAATGGGAGTTTGTTTTGGCACCAAAATCAACGGGACTTTCCAAAATGTCGTAACAACTCCGCCCCATTG
ACGCAAATGGGCGGTAGGCGTGTACGGTGGGAGGTCTATATAAGCAGCGCGTTTTGCCTGTACTGGGTCT
CTCTGGTTAGACCAGATCTGAGCCTGGGAGCTCTCTGGCTAACTAGGGAACCCACTGCTTAAGCCTCAAT
AAAGCTTGCCTTGAGTGCTTCAAGTAGTGTGTGCCCGTCTGTTGTGTGACTCTGGTAACTAGAGATCCCT
CAGACCCTTTTAGTCAGTGTGGAAAATCTCTAGCAGTGGCGCCCGAACAGGGACTTGAAAGCGAAAGGGA
AACCAGAGGAGCTCTCTCGACGCAGGACTCGGCTTGCTGAAGCGCGCACGGCAAGAGGCGAGGGGCGGCG
ACTGGTGAGTACGCCAAAAATTTTGACTAGCGGAGGCTAGAAGGAGAGAGATGGGTGCGAGAGCGTCAGT
ATTAAGCGGGGGAGAATTAGATCGCGATGGGAAAAAATTCGGTTAAGGCCAGGGGGAAAGAAAAAATATA
AATTAAAACATATAGTATGGGCAAGCAGGGAGCTAGAACGATTCGCAGTTAATCCTGGCCTGTTAGAAAC
ATCAGAAGGCTGTAGACAAATACTGGGACAGCTACAACCATCCCTTCAGACAGGATCAGAAGAACTTAGA
TCATTATATAATACAGTAGCAACCCTCTATTGTGTGCATCAAAGGATAGAGATAAAAGACACCAAGGAAG
CTTTAGACAAGATAGAGGAAGAGCAAAACAAAAGTAAGACCACCGCACAGCAAGCGGCCGCTGATCTTCA
GACCTGGAGGAGGAGATATGAGGGACAATTGGAGAAGTGAATTATATAAATATAAAGTAGTAAAAATTGA
ACCATTAGGAGTAGCACCCACCAAGGCAAAGAGAAGAGTGGTGCAGAGAGAAAAAAGAGCAGTGGGAATA
GGAGCTTTGTTCCTTGGGTTCTTGGGAGCAGCAGGAAGCACTATGGGCGCAGCGTCAATGACGCTGACGG
TACAGGCCAGACAATTATTGTCTGGTATAGTGCAGCAGCAGAACAATTTGCTGAGGGCTATTGAGGCGCA
ACAGCATCTGTTGCAACTCACAGTCTGGGGCATCAAGCAGCTCCAGGCAAGAATCCTGGCTGTGGAAAGA
TACCTAAAGGATCAACAGCTCCTGGGGATTTGGGGTTGCTCTGGAAAACTCATTTGCACCACTGCTGTGC
CTTGGAATGCTAGTTGGAGTAATAAATCTCTGGAACAGATTTGGAATCACACGACCTGGATGGAGTGGGA
CAGAGAAATTAACAATTACACAAGCTTAATACACTCCTTAATTGAAGAATCGCAAAACCAGCAAGAAAAG
AATGAACAAGAATTATTGGAATTAGATAAATGGGCAAGTTTGTGGAATTGGTTTAACATAACAAATTGGC
TGTGGTATATAAAATTATTCATAATGATAGTAGGAGGCTTGGTAGGTTTAAGAATAGTTTTTGCTGTACT
TTCTATAGTGAATAGAGTTAGGCAGGGATATTCACCATTATCGTTTCAGACCCACCTCCCAACCCCGAGG
GGACCCGACAGGCCCGAAGGAATAGAAGAAGAAGGTGGAGAGAGAGACAGAGACAGATCCATTCGATTAG
TGAACGGATCGGCACTGCGTGCGCCAATTCTGCAGACAAATGGCAGTATTCATCCACAATTTTAAAAGAA
AAGGGGGGATTGGGGGGTACAGTGCAGGGGAAAGAATAGTAGACATAATAGCAACAGACATACAAACTAA
AGAATTACAAAAACAAATTACAAAAATTCAAAATTTTCGGGTTTATTACAGGGACAGCAGAGATCCAGTT
TGGTTAATTCTAGTTTTACTCCCTATCAGTGATAGAGAACGTATGTCGAGTTTACTCCCTATCAGTGATA
GAGAACGATGTCGAGTTTACTCCCTATCAGTGATAGAGAACGTATGTCGAGTTTACTCCCTATCAGTGAT
AGAGAACGTATGTCGAGTTTACTCCCTATCAGTGATAGAGAACGTATGTCGAGTTTATCCCTATCAGTGA
TAGAGAACGTATGTCGAGTTTACTCCCTATCAGTGATAGAGAACGTATGTCGAGGTAGGCGTGTACGGTG
GGAGGCCTATATAAGCAGAGCTCGTTTAGTGAACCGTCAGATCGCCTGGAGAATTCGTTAACGGATCCTC
TAGAGCTCAGCCTCGAGATTTAAATTTAATTAACCCACCCAAGATCTGGCCTCCGCGCCGGGTTTTGGCG
CCTCCCGCGGGCGCCCCCCTCCTCACGGCGAGCGCTGCCACGTCAGACGAAGGGCGCAGCGAGCGTCCTG
ATCCTTCCGCCCGGACGCTCAGGACAGCGGCCCGCTGCTCATAAGACTCGGCCTTAGAACCCCAGTATCA
GCAGAAGGACATTTTAGGACGGGACTTGGGTGACTCTAGGGCACTGGTTTTCTTTCCAGAGAGCGGAACA
GGCGAGGAAAAGTAGTCCCTTCTCGGCGATTCTGCGGAGGGATCTCCGTGGGGCGGTGAACGCCGATGAT
TATATAAGGACGCGCCGGGTGTGGCACAGCTAGTTCCGTCGCAGCCGGGATTTGGGTCGCGGTTCTTGTT
TGTGGATCGCTGTGATCGTCACTTGGTGAGTAGCGGGCTGCTGGGCTGGCCGGGGCTTTCGTGGCCGCCG
GGCCGCTCGGTGGGACGGAAGCGTGTGGAGAGACCGCCAAGGGCTGTAGTCTGGGTCCGCGAGCAAGGTT
GCCCTGAACTGGGGGTTGGGGGGAGCGCAGCAAAATGGCGGCTGTTCCCGAGTCTTGAATGGAAGACGCT
TGTGAGGCGGGCTGTGAGGTCGTTGAAACAAGGTGGGGGGCATGGTGGGCGGCAAGAACCCAAGGTCTTG
AGGCCTTCGCTAATGCGGGAAAGCTCTTATTCGGGTGAGATGGGCTGGGGCACCATCTGGGGACCCTGAC
GTGAAGTTTGTCACTGACTGGAGAACTCGGTTTGTCGTCTGTTGCGGGGGCGGCAGTTATGGCGGTGCCG
TTGGGCAGTGCACCCGTACCTTTGGGAGCGCGCGCCCTCGTCGTGTCGTGACGTCACCCGTTCTGTTGGC
TTATAATGCAGGGTGGGGCCACCTGCCGGTAGGTGTGCGGTAGGCTTTTCTCCGTCGCAGGACGCAGGGT
TCGGGCCTAGGGTAGGCTCTCCTGAATCGACAGGCGCCGGACCTCTGGTGAGGGGAGGGATAAGTGAGGC
GTCAGTTTCTTTGGTCGGTTTTATGTACCTATCTTCTTAAGTAGCTGAAGCTCCGGTTTTGAACTATGCG
CTCGGGGTTGGCGAGTGTGTTTTGTGAAGTTTTTTAGGCACCTTTTGAAATGTAATCATTTGGGTCAATA
TGTAATTTTCAGTGTTAGACTAGTAAATTGTCCGCTAAATTCTGGCCGTTTTTGGCTTTTTTGTTAGACG
AAGCTTGGTACCGAGCTCGGATCTCCACCCCGTAATGATCAGGGGAAGGGCCCCTAGGACAAGGCCTAGC
CCTCCTCCCCCTCTCCTCCCTCTCCTGAGCCTGAGCCTGCTGCTGCTGTCCCCTACCGTGAGAGGCGACT
GCGGCCCCCCCCCCGACATTCCTAACGCCAGACCTATTCTGGGCAGGCATAGCAAATTTGCCGAACAAAG
CAAGGTCGCCTACAGCTGCAACAACGGCTTCAAGCAGGTCCCCGACAAAAGCAACATTGTCGTGTGCCTC
GAGAACGGCCAATGGTCCAGCCATGAAACATTCTGCGAAAAAAGCTGCGTGGCTCCCGAGAGGCTGTCCT
TCGCCTCCCTGAAAAAGGAATATCTGAATATGAATTTCTTCCCTGTGGGCACCATTGTGGAGTATGAGTG
TAGGCCCGGATTCAGAAAGCAGCCCCCTCTGCCCGGAAAAGCTACATGTCTGGAAGATCTGGTGTGGAGC
CCCGTGGCTCAATTCTGCAAAAAGAAGAGCTGTCCCAATCCCAAGGACCTCGATAATGGCCACATCAACA
TTCCTACCGGAATCCTGTTCGGCAGCGAAATTAACTTTAGCTGCAATCCCGGATATAGGCTCGTCGGCGT
CAGCAGCACCTTCTGTTCCGTGACCGGAAACACCGTGGACTGGGACGACGAATTCCCCGTCTGTACCGAG
ATTCATTGCCCTGAGCCTCCTAAGATTAACAATGGCATCATGAGAGGCGAAAGCGACAGCTACACCTATT
CCCAGGTCGTCACATATAGCTGCGACAAGGGATTCATCCTGGTCGGCAATGCTAGCATCTATTGCACCGT
GAGCAAATCCGATGTGGGACAATGGAGCAGCCCCCCTCCCAGGTGCATCGAAAAGAGCAAAGTGCCCACC
AAAAAACCCACAATCAACGTGCCTAGCACAGGCACACCTTCCACCCCTCAAAAACCTACAACCGAGTCCG
TGCCCAATCCTGGAGATCAGCCCACCCCTCAGAAACCTTCCACAGTCAAGGTGAGCGCCACCCAGCATGT
CCCTGTGACCAAGACAACAGTCAGACATCCTATCAGAACCTCCACCGACAAAGGAGAACCTAACACCGGC
GGAGACAGGTACATTTACGGACACACCTGTCTGATCACACTGACAGTGCTCCATGTCATGCTGTCCCTGA
TCGGATACCTCACATTAGAGGGCAGAGGAAGTCTTCTAACATGCGGTGACGTGGAGGAGAATCCCGGCCC
TGTGGTGAGCAAGGGCGAGGAGCTGTTCACCGGGGTGGTGCCCATCCTGGTCGAGCTGGACGGCGACGTA
AACGGCCACAAGTTCAGCGTGTCCGGCGAGGGCGAGGGCGATGCCACCTACGGCAAGCTGACCCTGAAGT
TCATCTGCACCACCGGCAAGCTGCCCGTGCCCTGGCCCACCCTCGTGACCACCTTGACCTACGGCGTGCA
GTGCTTCGCCCGCTACCCCGACCACATGAAGCAGCACGACTTCTTCAAGTCCGCCATGCCCGAAGGCTAC
GTCCAGGAGCGCACCATCTTCTTCAAGGACGACGGCAACTACAAGACCCGCGCCGAGGTGAAGTTCGAGG
GCGACACCCTGGTGAACCGCATCGAGCTGAAGGGCATCGACTTCAAGGAGGACGGCAACATCCTGGGGCA
CAAGCTGGAGTACAACTACAACAGCCACAAGGTCTATATCACCGCCGACAAGCAGAAGAACGGCATCAAG
GTGAACTTCAAGACCCGCCACAACATCGAGGACGGCAGCGTGCAGCTCGCCGACCACTACCAGCAGAACA
CCCCCATCGGCGACGGCCCCGTGCTGCTGCCCGACAACCACTACCTGAGCACCCAGTCCGCCCTGAGCAA
AGACCCCAACGAGAAGCGCGATCACATGGTCCTGCTGGAGTTCGTGACCGCCGCCGGGATCACTCTCGGC
ATGGACGAGCTGTACAAGTAATGTACAAATAAAGCGGCCGCGACTCTAGTCCCTCCCAATTCGATATCAA
GCTTATCGATAATCAACCTCTGGATTACAAAATTTGTGAAAGATTGACTGGTATTCTTAACTATGTTGCT
CCTTTTACGCTATGTGGATACGCTGCTTTAATGCCTTTGTATCATGCTATTGCTTCCCGTATGGCTTTCA
TTTTCTCCTCCTTGTATAAATCCTGGTTGCTGTCTCTTTATGAGGAGTTGTGGCCCGTTGTCAGGCAACG
TGGCGTGGTGTGCACTGTGTTTGCTGACGCAACCCCCACTGGTTGGGGCATTGCCACCACCTGTCAGCTC
CTTTCCGGGACTTTCGCTTTCCCCCTCCCTATTGCCACGGCGGAACTCATCGCCGCCTGCCTTGCCCGCT
GCTGGACAGGGGCTCGGCTGTTGGGCACTGACAATTCCGTGGTGTTGTCGGGGAAATCATCGTCCTTTCC
TTGGCTGCTCGCCTGTGTTGCCACCTGGATTCTGCGCGGGACGTCCTTCTGCTACGTCCCTTCGGCCCTC
AATCCAGCGGACCTTCCTTCCCGCGGCCTGCTGCCGGCTCTGCGGCCTCTTCCGCGTCTTCGCCTTCGCC
CTCAGACGAGTCGGATCTCCCTTTGGGCCGCCTCCCCGCATCGATACCGTCGACCTCGATCGAGACCTAG
AAAAACATGGAGCAATCACAAGTAGCAATACAGCAGCTACCAATGCTGATTGTGCCTGGCTAGAAGCACA
AGAGGAGGAGGAGGTGGGTTTTCCAGTCACACCTCAGGTACCTTTAAGACCAATGACTTACAAGGCAGCT
GTAGATCTTAGCCACTTTTTAAAAGAAAAGGGGGGACTGGAAGGGCTAATTCACTCCCAACGAAGACAAG
ATATCCTTGATCTGTGGATCTACCACACACAAGGCTACTTCCCTGATTGGCAGAACTACACACCAGGGCC
AGGGATCAGATATCCACTGACCTTTGGATGGTGCTACAAGCTAGTACCAGTTGAGCAAGAGAAGGTAGAA
GAAGCCAATGAAGGAGAGAACACCCGCTTGTTACACCCTGTGAGCCTGCATGGGATGGATGACCCGGAGA
GAGAAGTATTAGAGTGGAGGTTTGACAGCCGCCTAGCATTTCATCACATGGCCCGAGAGCTGCATCCGGA
CTGTACTGGGTCTCTCTGGTTAGACCAGATCTGAGCCTGGGAGCTCTCTGGCTAACTAGGGAACCCACTG
CTTAAGCCTCAATAAAGCTTGCCTTGAGTGCTTCAAGTAGTGTGTGCCCGTCTGTTGTGTGACTCTGGTA
ACTAGAGATCCCTCAGACCCTTTTAGTCAGTGTGGAAAATCTCTAGCAGGGCCCGTTTAAACCCGCTGAT
CAGCCTCGACTGTGCCTTCTAGTTGCCAGCCATCTGTTGTTTGCCCCTCCCCCGTGCCTTCCTTGACCCT
GGAAGGTGCCACTCCCACTGTCCTTTCCTAATAAAATGAGGAAATTGCATCGCATTGTCTGAGTAGGTGT
CATTCTATTCTGGGGGGTGGGGTGGGGCAGGACAGCAAGGGGGAGGATTGGGAAGACAATAGCAGGCATG
CTGGGGATGCGGTGGGCTCTATGGCTTCTGAGGCGGAAAGAACCAGCTGGGGCTCTAGGGGGTATCCCC
[124 nt withheld, positions 7840-7963]
C
[91 nt withheld, positions 7965-8055]
A
[49 nt withheld, positions 8057-8105]
CCTTTGACGTTGGAGTCCACGTTCTTT
[37 nt withheld, positions 8133-8169]
ACCCTATCTCGGTCTATTCTTTTGATTTATAAGGGATTTTGCCGATTTCGGCCTATTGGTTAAAAAATGA
GCTGATTTAACAAAAATTTAACGCGAATTAATTCTGTGGAATGTGTGTCAGTTAGGGTGTGGAAAGTCCC
CAGGCTCCCCAGCAGGCAGAAGTATGCAAAGCATGCATCTCAATTAGTCAGCAACCAGGTGTGGAAAGTC
CCCAGGCTCCCCAGCAGGCAGAAGTATGCAAAGCATGCATCTCAATTAGTCAGCAACCATAGTCCCGCCC
CTAACTCCGCCCATCCCGCCCCTAACTCCGCCCAGTTCCGCCCATTCTCCGCCCCATGGCTGACTAATTT
TTTTTATTTATGCAGAGGCCGAGGCCGCCTCTGCCTCTGAGCTATTCCAGAAGTAGTGAGGAGGCTTTTT
TGGAGGCCTAGGCTTTTGCAAAAAGCTCCCGGGAGCTTGTATATCCATTTTCGGATCTGATCAGCACGTG
TTGACAATTAATCATCGGCATAGTATATCGGCATAGTATAATACGACAAGGTGAGGAACTAAACCATGGC
CAAGTTGACCAGTGCCGTTCCGGTGCTCACCGCGCGCGACGTCGCCGGAGCGGTCGAGTTCTGGACCGAC
CGGCTCGGGTTCTCCCGGGACTTCGTGGAGGACGACTTCGCCGGTGTGGTCCGGGACGACGTGACCCTGT
TCATCAGCGCGGTCCAGGACCAGGTGGTGCCGGACAACACCCTGGCCTGGGTGTGGGTGCGCGGCCTGGA
CGAGCTGTACGCCGAGTGGTCGGAGGTCGTGTCCACGAACTTCCGGGACGCCTCCGGGCCGGCCATGACC
GAGATCGGCGAGCAGCCGTGGGGGCGGGAGTTCGCCCTGCGCGACCCGGCCGGCAACTGCGTGCACTTCG
TGGCCGAGGAGCAGGACTGACACGTGCTACGAGATTTCGATTCCACCGCCGCCTTCTATGAAAGGTTGGG
CTTCGGAATCGTTTTCCGGGACGCCGGCTGGATGATCCTCCAGCGCGGGGATCTCATGCTGGAGTTCTTC
GCCCACCCCAACTTGTTTATTGCAGCTTATAATGGTTACAAATAAAGCAATAGCATCACAAATTTCACAA
ATAAAGCATTTTTTTCACTGCATTCTAGTTGTGGTTTGTCCAAACTCATCAATGTATCTTATCATGTCTG
TATACCGTCGACCTCTAGCTAGAGCTTGGCGTAATCATGGTCATAGCTGTTTCCTGTGTGAAATTGTTAT
CCGCTCACAATTCCACACAACATACGAGCCGGAAGCATAAAGTGTAAAGCCTGGGGTGCCTAATGAGTGA
GCTAACTCACATTAATTGCGTTGCGCTCACTGCCCGCTTTCCAGTCGGGAAACCTGTCGTGCCAGCTGCA
TTAATGAATCGGCCAACGCGCGGGGAGAGGCGGTTTGCGTATTGGGCGCTCTTCCGCTTCCTCGCTCACT
GACTCGCTGCGCTCGGTCGTTCGGCTGCGGCGAGCGGTATCAGCTCACTCAAAGGCGGTAATACGGTTAT
CCACAGAATCAGGGGATAACGCAGGAAAGAACATGTGAGCAAAAGGCCAGCAAAAGGCCAGGAACCGTAA
AAAGGCCGCGTTGCTGGCGTTTTTCCATAGGCTCCGCCCCCCTGACGAGCATCACAAAAATCGACGCTCA
AGTCAGAGGTGGCGAAACCCGACAGGACTATAAAGATACCAGGCGTTTCCCCCTGGAAGCTCCCTCGTGC
GCTCTCCTGTTCCGACCCTGCCGCTTACCGGATACCTGTCCGCCTTTCTCCCTTCGGGAAGCGTGGCGCT
TTCTCATAGCTCACGCTGTAGGTATCTCAGTTCGGTGTAGGTCGTTCGCTCCAAGCTGGGCTGTGTGCAC
GAACCCCCCGTTCAGCCCGACCGCTGCGCCTTATCCGGTAACTATCGTCTTGAGTCCAACCCGGTAAGAC
ACGACTTATCGCCACTGGCAGCAGCCACTGGTAACAGGATTAGCAGAGCGAGGTATGTAGGCGGTGCTAC
AGAGTTCTTGAAGTGGTGGCCTAACTACGGCTACACTAGAAGAACAGTATTTGGTATCTGCGCTCTGCTG
AAGCCAGTTACCTTCGGAAAAAGAGTTGGTAGCTCTTGATCCGGCAAACAAACCACCGCTGGTAGCGGTG
GTTTTTTTGTTTGCAAGCAGCAGATTACGCGCAGAAAAAAAGGATCTCAAGAAGATCCTTTGATCTTTTC
TACGGGGTCTGACGCTCAGTGGAACGAAAACTCACGTTAAGGGATTTTGGTCATGAGATTATCAAAAAGG
ATCTTCACCTAGATCCTTTTAAATTAAAAATGAAGTTTTAAATCAATCTAAAGTATATATGAGTAAACTT
GGTCTGACAGTTACCAATGCTTAATCAGTGAGGCACCTATCTCAGCGATCTGTCTATTTCGTTCATCCAT
AGTTGCCTGACTCCCCGTCGTGTAGATAACTACGATACGGGAGGGCTTACCATCTGGCCCCAGTGCTGCA
ATGATACCGCGAGACCCACGCTCACCGGCTCCAGATTTATCAGCAATAAACCAGCCAGCCGGAAGGGCCG
AGCGCAGAAGTGGTCCTGCAACTTTATCCGCCTCCATCCAGTCTATTAATTGTTGCCGGGAAGCTAGAGT
AAGTAGTTCGCCAGTTAATAGTTTGCGCAACGTTGTTGCCATTGCTACAGGCATCGTGGTGTCACGCTCG
TCGTTTGGTATGGCTTCATTCAGCTCCGGTTCCCAACGATCAAGGCGAGTTACATGATCCCCCATGTTGT
GCAAAAAAGCGGTTAGCTCCTTCGGTCCTCCGATCGTTGTCAGAAGTAAGTTGGCCGCAGTGTTATCACT
CATGGTTATGGCAGCACTGCATAATTCTCTTACTGTCATGCCATCCGTAAGATGCTTTTCTGTGACTGGT
GAGTACTCAACCAAGTCATTCTGAGAATAGTGTATGCGGCGACCGAGTTGCTCTTGCCCGGCGTCAATAC
GGGATAATACCGCGCCACATAGCAGAACTTTAAAAGTGCTCATCATTGGAAAACGTTCTTCGGGGCGAAA
ACTCTCAAGGATCTTACCGCTGTTGAGATCCAGTTCGATGTAACCCACTCGTGCACCCAACTGATCTTCA
GCATCTTTTACTTTCACCAGCGTTTCTGGGTGAGCAAAAACAGGAAGGCAAAATGCCGCAAAAAAGGGAA
TAAGGGCGACACGGAAATGTTGAATACTCATACTCTTCCTTTTTCAATATTATTGAAGCATTTATCAGGG
TTATTGTCTCATGAGCGGATACATATTTGAATGTATTTAGAAAAATAAACAAATAGGGGTTCCGCGCACA
TTTCCCCGAAAAGTGCCACCTGAC
Features (pLannotate 1.2.2; 33 found; start..end, strand, type, name):
     31..83      -  misc_feature   bom (fragment): basis of mobility region from pBR322
    238..617     +  enhancer       CMV enhancer: human cytomegalovirus immediate early enhancer
    618..817     +  promoter       CMV promoter: human cytomegalovirus (CMV) immediate early promoter
    835..1015    +  LTR            5' LTR (truncated): truncated 5' long terminal repeat (LTR) from HIV-1
   1062..1187    +  misc_feature   HIV-1 Ψ: packaging signal of human immunodeficiency virus type 1
   1171..1534    +  CDS            HIV-1 gag (fragment): gag protein from human immunodeficiency virus 1; gag
   1680..1913    +  misc_feature   RRE: The Rev response element (RRE) of HIV-1 allows for Rev-dependent mRNA export from the nucleus to the cytoplasm.
   2290..2390    +  CDS            Rev (fragment): human immunodeficiency virus 1 (HIV-1) Rev protein; rev; enhances nuclear export of unspliced and incompletely spliced viral mRNAs
   2440..2557    +  misc_feature   cPPT/CTS: central polypurine tract and central termination sequence of HIV-1
   2605..2916    +  promoter       tight TRE promoter: Tet-responsive promoter PTight, consisting of seven tet operator sequences followed by the minimal CMV promoter
   2988..4199    +  promoter       UbC promoter: human ubiquitin C promoter
   4235..5404    +  CDS            Cd55: DAF1_MOUSE - Also known as Cd55a, Daf, Daf1. Experimental evidence at protein level: Swiss-Prot protein existence level 1. This protein recognizes C4b and C3b fragments that condense with cell-surface hydroxyl or amino groups when nascent C4b and C3b are locally generated during C4 and c3 activation. Interaction of daf with cell-associated C4b and C3b polypeptides interferes with their ability to catalyze the conversion of C2 and factor B to enzymatically active C2a and Bb and thereby prevents the formation of C4b2a and C3bBb, the amplification convertases of the complement cascade. Inhibits c
   5463..6181    +  CDS            EmGFP (fragment): Emerald GFP mammalian codon-optimized
   6218..6241    +  misc_feature   MCS (fragment): pBluescript multiple cloning site
   6241..6829    +  misc_feature   WPRE: woodchuck hepatitis virus posttranscriptional regulatory element
   6830..6849    +  misc_feature   MCS (fragment): pBluescript multiple cloning site
   6851..7351    +  CDS            nef (fragment): NEF_HV1LA - Experimental evidence at protein level: Swiss-Prot protein existence level 1. Extracellular Nef protein targets CD4(+) T-lymphocytes for apoptosis by interacting with CXCR4 surface receptors. From Human immunodeficiency virus type 1 group M subtype B (isolate Lai) (HIV-1).
   7358..7538    +  LTR            5' LTR (truncated): truncated 5' long terminal repeat (LTR) from HIV-1
   7570..7794    +  polyA_signal   bGH poly(A) signal: bovine growth hormone polyadenylation signal
   7798..7819    +  promoter       SV40 promoter (fragment): SV40 enhancer and early promoter
   7840..8268    +  rep_origin     f1 ori (sequence partly withheld): f1 bacteriophage origin of replication; arrow indicates direction of (+) strand synthesis
   8282..8611    +  promoter       SV40 promoter: SV40 enhancer and early promoter
   8659..8706    +  promoter       EM7 promoter: synthetic bacterial promoter&nbsp
   8725..9099    +  CDS            BleoR: antibiotic-binding protein; Sh ble from Streptoalloteichus hindustanus; confers resistance to bleomycin, phleomycin, and Zeocin™
   9109..9234    +  CDS            ble (fragment): BLE_KLEPN - Experimental evidence at protein level: Swiss-Prot protein existence level 1. Binding protein with a strong affinity to the bleomycin family of antibiotics. Binds to CL990; an antimitotic-antibiotic compound. From Klebsiella pneumoniae.
   9229..9350    +  polyA_signal   SV40 poly(A) signal: SV40 polyadenylation signal
   9421..9443    -  protein_bind   lac operator (fragment): The lac repressor binds to the lac operator to inhibit transcription in E. coli. This inhibition can be relieved by adding lactose or isopropyl-β-D-thiogalactopyranoside (IPTG). lac repressor encoded by lacI
   9447..9477    -  promoter       lac promoter: promoter for the E. coli lac operon
   9492..9513    -  protein_bind   CAP binding site: CAP binding activates transcription in the presence of cAMP. E. coli catabolite activator protein
   9526..9618    -  CDS            lacI (fragment): lac repressor; lacI; The lac repressor binds to the lac operator to inhibit transcription in E. coli. This inhibition can be relieved by adding lactose or isopropyl-β-D-thiogalactopyranoside (IPTG).
   9801..10389   -  rep_origin     ori: high-copy-number ColE1/pMB1/pBR322/pUC origin of replication
  10560..11420   -  CDS            AmpR: β-lactamase; bla; confers resistance to ampicillin, carbenicillin, and related antibiotics
  11421..11525   -  promoter       AmpR promoter: bla
