[The description below was written by a language model from this plasmid's Addgene catalogue record and pLannotate feature annotations shown in this document.]
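Description:
TRE-UBC-mCD55-T2A-GFP is a third-generation-style HIV-1 lentiviral transfer plasmid built on the pCW backbone for expressing mouse CD55 (Cd55, also called Daf1 or decay-accelerating factor) in mammalian cells. It is maintained in E. coli through a high-copy ColE1/pUC-type origin with ampicillin resistance. The backbone also carries an f1 origin and an SV40/EM7-driven bleomycin/Zeocin resistance cassette that lies outside the viral LTRs and so would not be transferred with the provirus. A CMV enhancer/promoter fused to a truncated 5' LTR drives transcription of the viral genome in packaging cells. That genome contains the Ψ packaging signal with a gag fragment, the RRE for Rev-dependent nuclear export, the cPPT/CTS, a WPRE to boost transcript stability and expression, and a truncated 3' LTR followed by a bGH polyadenylation signal.

The payload sits between the cPPT and WPRE. A tight TRE (seven tet operators plus a minimal CMV promoter) remains from the pCW backbone, immediately upstream of the human ubiquitin C promoter, which the record lists as the promoter for the insert; no tet transactivator is annotated in the construct. UbC drives the Cd55 coding sequence followed by an Emerald-type GFP. The name indicates a T2A self-cleaving peptide linking the two, consistent with the short unannotated gap between them, so that both proteins arise from one transcript. GFP is the listed selectable marker, allowing transduced cells to be identified or sorted by fluorescence. CD55 restrains complement by blocking formation of the C3 convertases, and the associated publication concerns engineering human pluripotent stem cell lines to evade xenogeneic transplantation barriers.
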