Addgene plasmid #205450: TRE-UBC-mCD55-T2A-GFP
Purpose: lentiviral plasmid for expression of mouse CD55
Depositing lab: Deepta Bhattacharya. Depositing organization: University of Arizona. Publication: Engineering human pluripotent stem cell lines to evade xenogeneic transplantation barriers. Pizzato HA, Alonso-Guallart P, Woods J, Connelly JP, Fehniger TA, Atkinson JP, Pruett-Miller SM, Monsma FJ Jr, Bhattacharya D. Stem Cell Reports. 2023 Dec 22:S2213-6711(23)00496-4. doi: 10.1016/j.stemcr.2023.12.003. PubMed 38215755.
Backbone
  Vector backbone: pCW
  Vector type: Mammalian Expression
  Selectable markers: GFP
Growth in bacteria
  Bacterial resistance: Ampicillin, 100 μg/mL
  Growth temperature: 37°C
  Growth strain: DH5alpha
  Copy number: High Copy
Gene/Insert
  Gene/Insert name: mCD55
  Species: M. musculus (mouse)
  Entrez Gene: Cd55 (a.k.a. Daf, Daf-GPI, Daf1, GPI-DAF)
  Promoter: UBC
  Cloning method: Gibson Cloning
Terms and licenses: Academic/Nonprofit Terms; Industry Terms: Not Available to Industry
Depositor comments: Please visit https://www.biorxiv.org/content/10.1101/2023.06.27.546594v1 for bioRxiv preprint.
How to cite: TRE-UBC-mCD55-T2A-GFP was a gift from Deepta Bhattacharya (Addgene plasmid # 205450 ; http://n2t.net/addgene:205450 ; RRID:Addgene_205450)
